Addgene plasmid #173400: RVD-TC9
Purpose: One-step assembly of custom RVD arrays to construct DdCBE, TALE, etc.
Depositing lab: Bin Shen. Depositing organization: Nanjing Medical University. Publication: Precision modeling of mitochondrial diseases in zebrafish via DdCBE-mediated mtDNA base editing. Guo J, Zhang X, Chen X, Sun H, Dai Y, Wang J, Qian X, Tan L, Lou X, Shen B. Cell Discov. 2021 Sep 3;7(1):78. doi: 10.1038/s41421-021-00307-9. PubMed 34480028.
Backbone
  Vector backbone: TetR T vector
  Vector type: Unspecified
Growth in bacteria
  Bacterial resistance: Tetracycline, 10 μg/mL
  Growth temperature: 37°C
  Growth strain: DH5alpha
  Copy number: High Copy
Gene/Insert
  Gene/Insert name: NG-HD dimer RVD at Position9
  Species: Synthetic
  Mutation: no
  Cloning method: Restriction Enzyme; 5′ cloning site Unknown (unknown if destroyed)
Terms and licenses: Academic/Nonprofit Terms; Industry Terms: Not Available to Industry
Depositor comments: RVD is inserted into TA site of TetR T vector
How to cite: RVD-TC9 was a gift from Bin Shen (Addgene plasmid # 173400 ; http://n2t.net/addgene:173400 ; RRID:Addgene_173400)
