[The description below was written by a language model from this plasmid's Addgene catalogue record and pLannotate feature annotations shown in this document.]
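Description:
RVD-TC9 is a small (about 2.6 kb) bacterial module plasmid from a library of building blocks for one-step assembly of custom repeat-variable diresidue (RVD) arrays, the DNA-recognition repeats of TALE proteins. It is built on a "TetR T vector" backbone, a TA-cloning vector. According to the depositor, the RVD fragment was inserted at the TA site. The vector type is otherwise unspecified, and the cloning sites are not recorded. The plasmid is maintained in E. coli at high copy through a ColE1/pUC-type origin and is selected with tetracycline. Resistance comes from a tetracycline efflux gene (TcR) driven by its native tet promoter. The annotation also detects a T7 promoter, a short kanamycin-resistance gene fragment and a short RSF origin fragment. These fragments look like non-functional remnants of the backbone's construction.

The insert is a synthetic dimer of two TALE repeats carrying the RVDs NG and HD, designated for position 9 of an array. In the standard TALE code, NG recognises thymine and HD recognises cytosine, which matches the "TC" in the plasmid name. The automated feature table does not annotate the repeat dimer itself. It presumably lies in the unannotated region between the origin and the T7 promoter, though the record does not give its coordinates or say which flanking sites are used for assembly.

Position-specific dimer modules like this one are combined in order to build a full repeat array that targets a chosen DNA sequence. That array is then placed in a TALE-based effector such as DdCBE, the TALE-guided cytosine base editor used for mitochondrial DNA editing. The associated work applied this approach to model mitochondrial diseases in zebrafish.
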