Features (pLannotate 1.2.2; 6 found; start..end, strand, type, name):
    634..652     +  promoter       T7 promoter: promoter for bacteriophage T7 RNA polymerase
    655..729     -  CDS            KanR (fragment): aminoglycoside phosphotransferase; aphA-3; confers resistance to kanamycin
    827..2017    -  CDS            TcR: tetracycline efflux protein; tet; confers resistance to tetracycline
   2065..2093    -  promoter       tet promoter: E. coli promoter for tetracycline efflux protein gene
   2109..2148    +  rep_origin     RSF ori (fragment): Plasmids containing the RSF 1030 origin of replication can be propagated in E. coli cells that contain additional plasmids with compatible origins.
   2220..208     -  rep_origin     ori (across the origin): high-copy-number ColE1/pMB1/pBR322/pUC origin of replication
>Addgene plasmid #173400 | RVD-TC9 | addgene full sequence | sequence record 361323 | Addgene NGS Result
GTATGTAGGCGGTGCTACAGAGTTCTTGAAGTGGTGGCCTAACTACGGCTACACTAGAAGAACAGTATTT
GGTATCTGCGCTCTGCTGAAGCCAGTTACCTTCGGAAAAAGAGTTGGTAGCTCTTGATCCGGCAAACAAA
CCACCGCTGGTAGCGGTGGTTTTTTTGTTTGCAAGCAGCAGATTACGCGCAGAAAAAAAGGATCTCAAGA
AGATCCTTTGATCTTTTCTACGGGGTCTGACGCTCAGTGGAACGACGCGTAACTCACGTTAAGGGATTTT
GGTCATGGGTGGCTCGACCAGATATGGTCTCGTTCCAATGGGGGTGGCAAACAGGCTCTTGAGACTGTTC
AGCGCCTTCTACCAGTTCTCTGTCAAGCCCACGGCCTGACGCCCGAGCAAGTTGTAGCGATTGCTAGTCA
TGACGGTGGCAAACAGGCTCTTGAAACCGTCCAACGCCTTCTACCAGTTCTCTGTCAAGCCCACGGACTA
ACCCCAGCGCAAGTTGTAGCGATTGCCTCTTGAGACCAGCTTTGGTCTAGAGGAGGCATGATGATATATT
TTTATCTTGTGCAATGTAACATCAGAGATTTTGAGACACGGGCCAGAGCTGCCAGGAAACAGCTATGACC
ATGTAATACGACTCACTATAGGGGATATTTTATTTTCTCCCAATCAGGCTTGATCCCCAGTAAGTCAAAA
AATAGCTCGACATACTGTTCTTCCCCGATCAAGGGTTGGTTTGCGCATTCACAGTTCTCCGCAAGAATTG
ATTGGCTCCAATTCTTGGAGTGGTGAATCCGTTAGCGAGGTGCCGCCGGCTTCCATTCAGGTCGAGGTGG
CCCGGCTCCATGCACCGCGACGCAACGCGGGGAGGCAGACAAGGTATAGGGCGGCGCCTACAATCCATGC
CAACCCGTTCCATGTGCTCGCCGAGGCGGCATAAATCGCCGTGACGATCAGCGGTCCAATGATCGAAGTT
AGGCTGGTAAGAGCCGCGAGCGATCCTTGAAGCTGTCCCTGATGGTCGTCATCTACCTGCCTGGACAGCA
TGGCCTGCAACGCGGGCATCCCGATGCCGCCGGAAGCGAGAAGAATCATAATGGGGAAGGCCATCCAGCC
TCGCGTCGCGAACGCCAGCAAGACGTAGCCCAGCGCGTCGGCCGCCATGCCGGCGATAATGGCCTGCTTC
TCGCCGAAACGTTTGGTGGCGGGACCAGTGACGAAGGCTTGAGCGAGGGCGTGCAAGATTCCGAATACCG
CAAGCGACAGGCCGATCATCGTCGCGCTCCAGCGAAAGCGGTCCTCGCCGAAAATGACCCAGAGCGCTGC
CGGCACCTGTCCTACGAGTTGCATGATAAAGAAGACAGTCATAAGTGCGGCGACGATAGTCATGCCCCGC
GCCCACCGGAAGGAGCTGACTGGGTTGAAGGCTCTCAAGGGCATGGGTCGGCGCTCTCCCTTATGCGACT
CCTGCATTAGGAAGCAGCCCAGTAGTAGGTTGAGGCCGTTGAGCACCGCCGCCGCAAGGAATGGTGCATG
TAAGGAGATGGCGCCCAACAGTCCCCCGGCCACGGGGCCTGCCACCATACCCACGCCGAAACAAGCGCTC
ATGAGCCCGAAGTGGCGAGCCCGATCTTCCCCATCGGTGATGTCGGCGATATAGGCGCCAGCAACCGCAC
CTGTGGCGCCGGTGATGCCGGCCACGATGCGTCCGGCGTAGAGAATCCACAGGACGGGTGTGGTCGCCAT
GATCGCGTAGTCGATAGTGGCTCCAAGTAGCGAAGCGAGCAGGACTGGGCGGCGGCCAAAGCGGTCGGAC
AGTGCTCCGAGAACGGGTGCGCATAGAAATTGCATCAACGCATATAGCGCTAGCAGCACGCCATAGTGAC
TGGCGATGCTGTCGGAATGGACGATATCCCGCAAGAGGCCCGGCAGTACCGGCATAACCAAGCCTATGCC
TACAGCATCCAGGGTGACGGTGCCGAGGATGACGATGAGCGCATTGTTAGATTTCATACACGGTGCCTGA
CTGCGTTAGCAATTTAACTGTGATAAACTACCGCATTAAAGCTAATCGATGATAAGCTGTCAAACATGAG
AATTAATTCATGTTCTTTCCTGCGTTATCCCCTGATTCTGTGGATAACGCAGGAAAGAACATGTGAGCAA
AAGGCCAGCAAAAGGCCAGGAACCGTAAAAAGGCCGCGTTGCTGGCGTTTTTCCATAGGCTCCGCCCCCC
TGACGAGCATCACAAAAATCGACGCTCAAGTCAGAGGTGGCGAAACCCGACAGGACTATAAAGATACCAG
GCGTTTCCCCCTGGAAGCTCCCTCGTGCGCTCTCCTGTTCCGACCCTGCCGCTTACCGGATACCTGTCCG
CCTTTCTCCCTTCGGGAAGCGTGGCGCTTTCTCATAGCTCACGCTGTAGGTATCTCAGTTCGGTGTAGGT
CGTTCGCTCCAAGCTGGGCTGTGTGCACGAACCCCCCGTTCAGCCCGACCGCTGCGCCTTATCCGGTAAC
TATCGTCTTGAGTCCAACCCGGTAAGACACGACTTATCGCCACTGGCAGCAGCCACTGGTAACAGGATTA
GCAGAGCGAG
