>Addgene plasmid #173400 | RVD-TC9 | depositor partial sequence | sequence record 336355 | RVD flanked by two Bsa I sites
GGTCTCGTTCCAATGGGGGTGGCAAACAGGCTCTTGAGACTGTTCAGCGCCTTCTACCAGTTCTCTGTCA
AGCCCACGGCCTGACGCCCGAGCAAGTTGTAGCGATTGCTAGTCATGACGGTGGCAAACAGGCTCTTGAA
ACCGTCCAACGCCTTCTACCAGTTCTCTGTCAAGCCCACGGACTAACCCCAGCGCAAGTTGTAGCGATTG
CCTCTTGAGACC
